>Addgene plasmid #50552 | pCph8 | depositor full sequence | sequence record 79913 | pCph8 sequence 4231 bps
CTAGAGGCATCAAATAAAACGAAAGGCTCAGTCGAAAGACTGGGCCTTTCGTTTTATCTGTTGTTTGTCG
GTGAACGCTCTCCTGAGTAGGACAAATCCGCCGCCCTAGACCTAGGCGTTCGGCTGCGGCGAGCGGTATC
AGCTCACTCAAAGGCGGTAATACGGTTATCCACAGAATCAGGGGATAACGCAGGAAAGAACATGTGAGCA
AAAGGCCAGCAAAAGGCCAGGAACCGTAAAAAGGCCGCGTTGCTGGCGTTTTTCCATAGGCTCCGCCCCC
CTGACGAGCATCACAAAAATCGACGCTCAAGTCAGAGGTGGCGAAACCCGACAGGACTATAAAGATACCA
GGCGTTTCCCCCTGGAAGCTCCCTCGTGCGCTCTCCTGTTCCGACCCTGCCGCTTACCGGATACCTGTCC
GCCTTTCTCCCTTCGGGAAGCGTGGCGCTTTCTCAATGCTCACGCTGTAGGTATCTCAGTTCGGTGTAGG
TCGTTCGCTCCAAGCTGGGCTGTGTGCACGAACCCCCCGTTCAGCCCGACCGCTGCGCCTTATCCGGTAA
CTATCGTCTTGAGTCCAACCCGGTAAGACACGACTTATCGCCACTGGCAGCAGCCACTGGTAACAGGATT
AGCAGAGCGAGGTATGTAGGCGGTGCTACAGAGTTCTTGAAGTGGTGGCCTAACTACGGCTACACTAGAA
GGACAGTATTTGGTATCTGCGCTCTGCTGAAGCCAGTTACCTTCGGAAAAAGAGTTGGTAGCTCTTGATC
CGGCAAACAAACCACCGCTGGTAGCGGTGGTTTTTTTGTTTGCAAGCAGCAGATTACGCGCAGAAAAAAA
GGATCTCAAGAAGATCCTTTGATCTTTTCTACGGGGTCTGACGCTCAGTGGAACGAAAACTCACGTTAAG
GGATTTTGGTCATGACTAGTGCTTGGATTCTCACCAATAAAAAACGCCCGGCGGCAACCGAGCGTTCTGA
ACAAATCCAGATGGAGTTCTGAGGTCATTACTGGATCTATCAACAGGAGTCCAAGCGAGCTCGATATCAA
ATTACGCCCCGCCCTGCCACTCATCGCAGTACTGTTGTAATTCATTAAGCATTCTGCCGACATGGAAGCC
ATCACAGACGGCATGATGAACCTGAATCGCCAGCGGCATCAGCACCTTGTCGCCTTGCGTATAATATTTG
CCCATGGTGAAAACGGGGGCGAAGAAGTTGTCCATATTGGCCACGTTTAAATCAAAACTGGTGAAACTCA
CCCAGGGATTGGCTGAGACGAAAAACATATTCTCAATAAACCCTTTAGGGAAATAGGCCAGGTTTTCACC
GTAACACGCCACATCTTGCGAATATATGTGTAGAAACTGCCGGAAATCGTCGTGGTATTCACTCCAGAGC
GATGAAAACGTTTCAGTTTGCTCATGGAAAACGGTGTAACAAGGGTGAACACTATCCCATATCACCAGCT
CACCGTCTTTCATTGCCATACGAAATTCCGGATGAGCATTCATCAGGCGGGCAAGAATGTGAATAAAGGC
CGGATAAAACTTGTGCTTATTTTTCTTTACGGTCTTTAAAAAGGCCGTAATATCCAGCTGAACGGTCTGG
TTATAGGTACATTGAGCAACTGACTGAAATGCCTCAAAATGTTCTTTACGATGCCATTGGGATATATCAA
CGGTGGTATATCCAGTGATTTTTTTCTCCATTTTAGCTTCCTTAGCTCCTGAAAATCTCGATAACTCAAA
AAATACGCCCGGTAGTGATCTTATTTCATTATGGTGAAAGTTGGAACCTCTTACGTGCCGATCAACGTCT
CATTTTCGCCAGATATCGACGTCTAAGAAACCATTATTATCATGACATTAACCTATAAAAATAGGCGTAT
CACGAGGCCCTTTCGTCTTCACCTCGAGTCCCTATCAGTGATAGAGATACTGAGCACATCAGCAGGACGC
ACTGACCGAATTCATTAAAGAGGAGAAAGGTACCCATGGCCACCACCGTACAACTCAGCGACCAATCCCT
CCGTCAGCTAGAAACCCTCGCCATCCACACCGCCCACCTGATTCAGCCCCACGGTTTAGTGGTGGTCCTG
CAGGAACCAGACCTCACCATCAGCCAAATTAGCGCCAACTGCACCGGCATTTTAGGGCGATCGCCAGAGG
ATTTGTTGGGCAGAACCCTAGGGGAAGTGTTTGATAGCTTTCAGATTGATCCCATCCAGAGTCGCCTAAC
GGCCGGACAAATCAGCAGCCTCAACCCCAGTAAACTTTGGGCGCGGGTCATGGGGGACGACTTTGTCATT
TTTGACGGGGTTTTTCATCGCAACAGTGACGGTTTATTGGTATGTGAACTCGAGCCAGCCTACACTTCCG
ATAATCTGCCCTTCCTCGGTTTTTATCACATGGCCAACGCTGCCCTGAATCGGTTGCGCCAACAAGCTAA
TCTACGGGATTTCTACGATGTTATTGTCGAAGAAGTCCGCCGTATGACTGGCTTTGACCGGGTGATGCTA
TACCGCTTTGATGAAAATAACCACGGTGATGTCATTGCCGAAGATAAACGGGATGATATGGAACCCTATT
TGGGCCTGCACTATCCCGAATCGGATATTCCCCAACCCGCCCGTCGGCTATTTATCCACAACCCCATTCG
AGTAATTCCCGATGTTTATGGTGTGGCGGTGCCCCTGACCCCAGCGGTTAACCCCAGCACCAACCGAGCG
GTGGATTTAACAGAATCCATTCTGCGCAGTGCGTACCATTGCCACTTGACCTATCTGAAAAATATGGGGG
TAGGAGCGTCTTTAACCATTTCCCTAATTAAGGACGGCCATCTCTGGGGGCTCATTGCCTGCCACCATCA
AACCCCCAAAGTAATTCCCTTTGAACTGCGTAAAGCCTGCGAATTTTTTGGTCGGGTGGTGTTTAGCAAC
ATTTCCGCCCAGGAAGATACGGAAACCTTCGATTACCGGGTGCAGCTGGCGGAGCATGAAGCGGTTTTAT
TGGACAAAATGACCACGGCGGCGGATTTTGTCGAAGGATTAACTAATCATCCCGATCGCCTGTTGGGATT
AACGGGCTCCCAGGGGGCGGCCATTTGCTTTGGGGAAAAATTGATTTTAGTAGGGGAAACCCCGGACGAG
AAAGCAGTGCAATATTTACTGCAATGGTTGGAGAATCGGGAAGTGCAAGACGTTTTCTTCACCTCTTCCC
TCTCACAAATTTATCCTGATGCAGTGAATTTTAAATCCGTGGCCAGTGGCTTATTGGCCATTCCCATTGC
CCGTCACAACTTTTTGCTCTGGTTTCGCCCTGAAGTGTTGCAAACGGTTAATTGGGGCGGTGACCCAAAT
CATGCTTACGAAGCTACCCAGGAAGACGGTAAAATCGAGCTCCATCCCCGCCAATCCTTTGACCTCTGGA
AAGAAATTGTCCGACTCCAATCTTTGCCCTGGCAATCGGTGGAAATCCAAAGTGCCCTGGCCCTGAAAAA
GGCGATCGTCAACCTCATTTTGCGCCAGGCAGAAGAATTGCATATGGCGGCTGGTGTTAAGCAACTGGCG
GATGACCGCACGCTGCTGATGGCGGGGGTAAGTCACGACTTGCGCACGCCGCTGACGCGTATTCGCCTGG
CGACTGAGATGATGAGCGAGCAGGATGGCTATCTGGCAGAATCGATCAATAAAGATATCGAAGAGTGCAA
CGCCATCATTGAGCAGTTTATCGACTACCTGCGCACCGGGCAGGAGATGCCGATGGAAATGGCGGATCTT
AATGCAGTACTCGGTGAGGTGATTGCTGCCGAAAGTGGCTATGAGCGGGAAATTGAAACCGCGCTTTACC
CCGGCAGCATTGAAGTGAAAATGCACCCGCTGTCGATCAAACGCGCGGTGGCGAATATGGTGGTCAACGC
CGCCCGTTATGGCAATGGCTGGGTCAAAGTCAGCAGCGGAACGGAGCCGAATCGCGCCTGGTTCCAGGTG
GAAGATGACGGTCCGGGAATTGCGCCGGAACAACGTAAGCACCTGTTCCAGCCGTTTGTCCGCGGCGACA
GTGCGCGCACCATTAGCGGCACGGGATTAGGGCTGGCAATTGTGCAGCGTATCGTGGATAACCATAACGG
GATGCTGGAGCTTGGCACCAGCGAGCGGGGCGGGCTTTCCATTCGCGCCTGGCTGCCAGTGCCGGTAACG
CGGGCGCAGGGCATGACAAAAGAAGGGTAAT
Features (pLannotate 1.2.2; 7 found; start..end, strand, type, name):
     11..97      +  terminator     rrnB T1 terminator: Escherichia coli rrnB; transcription terminator T1 from the E. coli rrnB gene
    261..849     -  rep_origin     ori: high-copy-number ColE1/pMB1/pBR322/pUC origin of replication
    937..1031    -  terminator     lambda t0 terminator: transcription terminator from phage lambda
   1055..1711    -  CDS            cat: CAT_ECOLX - Experimental evidence at protein level: Swiss-Prot protein existence level 1. This enzyme is an effector of chloramphenicol resistance in bacteria. From Escherichia coli. This protein is used as a marker in many commonly used cloning vectors, such as pACYC184.
   1712..1814    -  promoter       cat promoter: promoter of the E. coli cat gene encoding chloramphenicol acetyltransferase
   1919..1967    +  promoter       PLtetO-1 promoter (fragment): modified phage lambda PL promoter with tet operator sites (Lutz and Bujard, 1997)
   1996..4137    +  CDS            cph1: PHY1_SYNY3 - Experimental evidence at protein level: Swiss-Prot protein existence level 1. Regulatory photoreceptor which exists in two forms that are reversibly interconvertible by light: the R form that absorbs maximally in the red region of the spectrum and the FR form that absorbs maximally in the far-red region. Has also a slight blue shift for the far-red maximum. Forms a two-component system with the Rrcp1 response regulator. From Synechocystis sp. (strain PCC 6803 / Kazusa).
