[The description below was written by a language model from this plasmid's Addgene catalogue record and pLannotate feature annotations shown in this document.]
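Description:
pCph8 is a 4,231 bp bacterial expression plasmid for synthetic biology, built on the Clontech pProTet.E333 backbone and intended for use in E. coli. It replicates from a high-copy ColE1/pMB1-type origin and is selected with chloramphenicol through a cat gene driven by its native cat promoter and followed by the lambda t0 terminator.

The payload is Cph8, a synthetic light-sensing histidine kinase/phosphatase made by fusing the Synechocystis PCC 6803 phytochrome Cph1 to the E. coli osmosensor kinase EnvZ. The automated annotation labels the roughly 2.1 kb open reading frame simply as cph1, because it recognises the red/far-red photoreceptor portion; the depositor's description identifies the product as the Cph1/EnvZ chimera. Note that the catalogued insert size (4,230 bp) is essentially the whole plasmid length and does not match the annotated coding region. Transcription comes from a modified PLtetO-1 promoter, a phage lambda PL derivative carrying tet operator sites (detected only as a fragment, consistent with its being modified), and the rrnB T1 terminator lies just downstream of the coding sequence across the circular junction.

Because PLtetO-1 is repressed by TetR, sensor levels can be tuned only if TetR is supplied from elsewhere; the depositor names the companion plasmid pPLPCB(S)t as one source. The sensor also needs the chromophore phycocyanobilin (PCB) to function, and this plasmid does not encode the response regulator, so it is one component of a multi-part system. It was deposited in connection with work using optically programmed light signals to characterise the dynamics of bacterial gene circuits.
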