Addgene plasmid #50552: pCph8
Purpose: Expresses Cph8 under a modified PLtetO-1 promoter
Depositing lab: Jeffrey Tabor. Depositing organization: Rice University. Publication: Characterizing bacterial gene circuit dynamics with optically programmed gene expression signals. Olson EJ, Hartsough LA, Landry BP, Shroff R, Tabor JJ. Nat Methods. 2014 Mar 9. doi: 10.1038/nmeth.2884. PubMed 24608181.
Backbone
  Vector backbone: pProTet.E333
  Backbone manufacturer: Clontech
  Backbone size w/o insert (bp): 1995
  Total vector size (bp): 4231
  Vector type: Bacterial Expression, Synthetic Biology
Growth in bacteria
  Bacterial resistance: Chloramphenicol, 25 μg/mL
  Growth temperature: 37°C
  Growth strain: Top10
  Copy number: High Copy
Gene/Insert
  Gene/Insert name: Cph8
  Species: Synthetic
  Insert size (bp): 4230
Terms and licenses: Academic/Nonprofit Terms; Industry Terms: Not Available to Industry
Depositor comments: Encodes the Cph8 (Cph1/EnvZ fusion) light sensor kinase/phosphatase downstream of the pLTetO-1 promoter. Requires pPLPCB(S)t or some other source of TetR Requires PCB to function Does NOT include the response regulator.
How to cite: pCph8 was a gift from Jeffrey Tabor (Addgene plasmid # 50552 ; http://n2t.net/addgene:50552 ; RRID:Addgene_50552)
