>Addgene plasmid #50552 | pCph8 | addgene partial sequence | sequence record 82227 | pLTet-F 5'-ACTGAGCACATCAGCAGGAC-3'
TCATTAAAGAGGAGAAAGGTACCCATGGCCACCACCGTACAACTCAGCGACCAATCCCTCCGTCAGCTAG
AAACCCTCGCCATCCACACCGCCCACCTGATTCAGCCCCACGGTTTAGTGGTGGTCCTGCAGGAACCAGA
CCTCACCATCAGCCAAATTAGCGCCAACTGCACCGGCATTTTAGGGCGATCGCCAGAGGATTTGTTGGGC
AGAACCCTAGGGGAAGTGTTTGATAGCTTTCAGATTGATCCCATCCAGAGTCGCCTAACGGCCGGACAAA
TCAGCAGCCTCAACCCCAGTAAACTTTGGGCGCGGGTCATGGGGGACGACTTTGTCATTTTTGACGGGGT
TTTTCATCGCAACAGTGACGGTTTATTGGTATGTGAACTCGAGCCAGCCTACACTTCCGATAATCTGCCC
TTCCTCGGTTTTTATCACATGGCCAACGCTGCCCTGAATCGGTTGCGCCAACAAGCTAATCTACGGGATT
TCTACGATGTTATTGTCGAAGAAGTCCGCCGTATGACTGGCTTTGACCGGGTGATGCTATACCGCTTTGA
TGAAAATAACCACGGTGATGTCATTGCCGAAGATAAACGGGATGATATGGAACCCTATTTGGGCCTGCAC
TATCCCGAATCGGATATTCCCCAACCCGCCCGTCGGCTATTTATCCACAACCCCATTCGAGTAATTCCCG
ATGTTTATGGTGTGGCGGTGCCCCTGACCCCAGCGGTTAACCCCAGCACCAACCGAGCGGTGGATTTAAC
AGAATCCATTCTGCGCAGTGCGTACCATTGCCACTTGACCTATCTGAAAAATATGGGGGTAGGAGCGTCT
TTAACCATTTCCCTAATTAAGGACGGCCATCTCTGGGGGCTCATTGCCTGCCACCATCAAACCCCCAAAG
TAATTCCCTTTGAACTGCGTAAAGCCTGCG
