>Addgene plasmid #50552 | pCph8 | addgene partial sequence | sequence record 82448 | ColEterm 5'-agctgataccgctcgccgcagccgaacg-3'
GGGCGGCGGATTTGTCCTACTCAGGAGAGCGTTCACCGACAAACAACAGATAAAACGAAAGGCCCAGTCT
TTCGACTGAGCCTTTCGTTTTATTTGATGCCTCTAGATTACCCTTCTTTTGTCATGCCCTGCGCCCGCGT
TACCGGCACTGGCAGCCAGGCGCGAATGGAAAGCCCGCCCCGCTCGCTGGTGCCAAGCTCCAGCATCCCG
TTATGGTTATCCACGATACGCTGCACAATTGCCAGCCCTAATCCCGTGCCGCTAATGGTGCGCGCACTGT
CGCCGCGGACAAACGGCTGGAACAGGTGCTTACGTTGTTCCGGCGCAATTCCCGGACCGTCATCTTCCAC
CTGGAACCAGGCGCGATTCGGCTCCGTTCCGCTGCTGACTTTGACCCAGCCATTGCCATAACGGGCGGCG
TTGACCACCATATTCGCCACCGCGCGTTTGATCGACAGCGGGTGCATTTTCACTTCAATGCTGCCGGGGT
AAAGCGCGGTTTCAATTTCCCGCTCATAGCCACTTTCGGCAGCAATCACCTCACCGAGTACTGCATTAAG
ATCCGCCATTTCCATCGGCATCTCCTGCCCGGTGCGCAGGTAGTCGATAAACTGCTCAATGATGGCGTTG
CACTCTTCGATATCTTTATTGATCGATTCTGCCAGATAGCCATCCTGCTCGCTCATCATCTCAGTCGCCA
GGCGAATACGCGTCAGCGGCGTGCGCAAGTCGTGACTTACCCCCGCCATCAGCAGCGTGCGGTCATCCGC
CAGTTGCTTAACACCAGCCGCCATATGCAATTCTTCTGCCTGGCGCAAAATGAGGTTGACGATCGCCTTT
TTCAGGGCCAGGGCACTTTGGATTTCCACCGATTGCCAGGGCAAAGATTGGAGTCGGACAATTTCTTTCC
AGAGGTCAAAGGATTGGCGGGGATGGAGCTCGATTTTACCGTCTTCCTGGGTAGCTTCGTAAGCATGATT
TGGGTCACCGCCCCAATTAACCGTTTGCAACACTTCAGGGCGAAACCAGAGCAAAAAGTTGTGACGGGCA
ATGGGAATGGCCAATAAGCCACTGGCCACGGATTTA
